Addgene plasmid #149473: pBNG2
Purpose: Broad-Host range expression vector, pBBR origin, NahR(AM) repressor, PSalTTC promoter, GFPmut3b, Kanamycin Resistance Marker.
Depositing lab: Christopher Reisch. Depositing organization: University of Florida. Publication: A plasmid toolbox for controlled gene expression across the Proteobacteria. Schuster LA, Reisch CR. Nucleic Acids Res. 2021 Jun 14. pii: 6298615. doi: 10.1093/nar/gkab496. PubMed 34125913.
Backbone
  Vector backbone: Unspecified
  Vector type: Bacterial Expression, Synthetic Biology
Growth in bacteria
  Bacterial resistance: Kanamycin, 50 μg/mL
  Growth temperature: 37°C
  Growth strain: DH5alpha
  Copy number: Low Copy
Gene/Insert
  Gene/Insert name: NahR(AM)-GFP
  Species: Synthetic
  Promoter: PSalTTC
  Cloning method: Ligation Independent Cloning
Resource information
  A portion of this plasmid was derived from a plasmid made by: sAJM.1506 was received from Addgene from a deposit by Christopher Voight (Addgene plasmid # 108254)
Terms and licenses: Academic/Nonprofit Terms; Industry Terms: Not Available to Industry
How to cite: pBNG2 was a gift from Christopher Reisch (Addgene plasmid # 149473 ; http://n2t.net/addgene:149473 ; RRID:Addgene_149473)
