[The description below was written by a language model from this plasmid's Addgene catalogue record and pLannotate feature annotations shown in this document.]
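Description:
pBNG2 is a broad-host-range bacterial expression vector of about 7 kb, part of a plasmid toolbox for controlled gene expression across the Proteobacteria. The catalogue does not name a backbone. Replication depends on the pBBR1 oriV and its cognate Rep protein from the Bordetella bronchiseptica plasmid pBBR1, a pairing that works in many Gram-negative hosts. The plasmid is listed as low copy. Selection is by kanamycin, conferred by a Tn5-derived neo (nptII) gene. Next to this gene the annotation picks up short fragments of ble and the Tn5 transposase. It also detects small fragments of TcR, CmR, lacZα, lacI and an M13 origin elsewhere. These look like non-functional remnants of earlier pBBR1-family vector construction rather than working parts.

The payload is a salicylate-responsive expression module arranged as two divergent units. On one strand sits nahR, the LysR-type regulator of the Pseudomonas putida naphthalene/salicylate catabolic genes. It is present here as the engineered NahR(AM) variant and appears to be driven by a lacI promoter fragment. This portion derives from a previously deposited sensor strain. On the opposite strand, the PSalTTC promoter named in the record (not annotated in the feature table) controls the reporter. A tobacco ringspot virus satellite hammerhead ribozyme lies upstream of the coding sequence and acts as a self-cleaving insulator that standardises the 5′ end of the transcript. The reporter ORF is called hfriFP by the automated annotation, but the catalogue identifies it as GFPmut3b. It is followed by a BioBrick suffix and a his operon terminator. The construct serves to characterise inducible expression in diverse proteobacterial hosts through fluorescence, and presumably also as a template in which GFP can be swapped for a gene of interest.
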