Features (pLannotate 1.2.2; 17 found; start..end, strand, type, name):
      1..772     +  rep_origin     pBBR1 oriV: replication origin of the broad-host-range plasmid pBBR1 from Bordetella bronchiseptica; requires the pBBR1 Rep protein for replication
    773..1435    +  CDS            pBBR1 Rep: replication protein for the broad-host-range plasmid pBBR1 from Bordetella bronchiseptica
   1496..1565    +  CDS            TcR (fragment): tetracycline efflux protein; tet; confers resistance to tetracycline
   1895..1926    -  CDS            CmR (fragment): chloramphenicol acetyltransferase confers resistance to chloramphenicol
   1926..2003    +  rep_origin     M13 ori (fragment): M13 bacteriophage origin of replication; arrow indicates direction of (+) strand synthesis
   2007..2162    -  CDS            lacZα (fragment): LacZα fragment of β-galactosidase; lacZ fragment
   2169..3068    -  CDS            nahR: NAHR_PSEPU - Protein inferred from homology: Swiss-Prot protein existence level 3. Regulates the expression of the naphthalene (nahA-F) and salicylate (nahG-M) metabolism genes. From Pseudomonas putida (Arthrobacter siderocapsulatus).
   3099..3144    -  promoter       lacI promoter (fragment): lacI
   3343..3392    +  misc_RNA       sTRSV HHRz: hammerhead ribozyme from the tobacco ringspot virus satellite RNA (Khvorova et al., 2003)
   3455..4168    +  CDS            hfriFP: hfriFP is a fluorescent protein published in 2013, derived from Herbaspirillum frisingense.
   4175..4195    +  misc_feature   BioBrick suffix: universal suffix for all parts
   4196..4253    +  terminator     his operon terminator: This putative transcriptin terminator from the E. coli his operon has a 2-bp deletion introduced during synthesis. Its efficiency has not been determined.
   4349..4432    -  CDS            lacI (fragment): lac repressor; lacI; The lac repressor binds to the lac operator to inhibit transcription in E. coli. This inhibition can be relieved by adding lactose or isopropyl-β-D-thiogalactopyranoside (IPTG).
   4443..4559    -  CDS            CmR (fragment): chloramphenicol acetyltransferase; cat; confers resistance to chloramphenicol
   4559..4711    -  CDS            ble (fragment): BLE_KLEPN - Experimental evidence at protein level: Swiss-Prot protein existence level 1. Binding protein with a strong affinity to the bleomycin family of antibiotics. Binds to CL990; an antimitotic-antibiotic compound. From Klebsiella pneumoniae.
   4735..5526    -  CDS            neo: KKA2_KLEPN - Also known as kan, nptII. Experimental evidence at protein level: Swiss-Prot protein existence level 1. Resistance to kanamycin, neomycin, paromomycin, ribostamycin, butirosin and gentamicin B. From Klebsiella pneumoniae.
   5558..5842    -  CDS            tnpA (fragment): TN5P_ECOLX - Also known as tnp. Experimental evidence at protein level: Swiss-Prot protein existence level 1. Mediates transposition of transposon Tn5 by a 'cut and paste' mechanism. First, the monomeric transposase binds the 19 bp inverted DNA repeats flanking the transposon. Then, dimerization of the DNA- bound transposase creates a synaptic DNA complex. After nicking of the first DNA strand, excision of the transposon proceeds through a series of intermediates. The transposase then mediates the insertion of the transposon at a new site by strand transfer. The activity of the wild- type tran
>Addgene plasmid #149473 | pBNG2 | addgene full sequence | sequence record 313272 | Addgene NGS Result
GCGGCCACCGGCTGGCTCGCTTCGCTCGGCCCGTGGACAACCCTGCTGGACAAGCTGATGGACAGGCTGC
GCCTGCCCACGAGCTTGACCACAGGGATTGCCCACCGGCTACCCAGCCTTCGACCACATACCCACCGGCT
CCAACTGCGCGGCCTGCGGCCTTGCCCCATCAATTTTTTTAATTTTCTCTGGGGAAAAGCCTCCGGCCTG
CGGCCTGCGCGCTTCGCTTGCCGGTTGGACACCAAGTGGAAGGCGGGTCAAGGCTCGCGCAGCGACCGCG
CAGCGGCTTGGCCTTGACGCGCCTGGAACGACCCAAGCCTATGCGAGTGGGGGCAGTCGAAGGGCGAAGC
CCGCCCGCCTGCCCCCCGAGCCTCACGGCGGCGAGTGCGGGGGTTCCAAGGGGGCAGCGCCACCTTGGGC
AAGGCCGAAGGCCGCGCAGTCGATCAACAAGCCCCGGAGGGGCCACTTTTTGCCGGAGGGGGAGCCGCGC
CGAAGGCGTGGGGGAACCCCGCAGGGGTGCCCTTCTTTGGGCACCAAAGAACTAGATATAGGGCGAAATG
CGAAAGACTTAAAAATCAACAACTTAAAAAAGGGGGGTACGCAACAGCTCATTGCGGCACCCCCCGCAAT
AGCTCATTGCGTAGGTTAAAGAAAATCTGTAATTGACTGCCACTTTTACGCAACGCATAATTGTTGTCGC
GCTGCCGAAAAGTTGCAGCTGATTGCGCATGGTGCCGCAACCGTGCGGCACCCCTACCGCATGGAGATAA
GCATGGCCACGCAGTCCAGAGAAATCGGCATTCAAGCCAAGAACAAGCCCGGTCACTGGGTGCAAACGGA
ACGCAAAGCGCATGAGGCGTGGGCCGGGCTTATTGCGAGGAAACCCACGGCGGCAATGCTGCTGCATCAC
CTCGTGGCGCAGATGGGCCACCAGAACGCCGTGGTGGTCAGCCAGAAGACACTTTCCAAGCTCATCGGAC
GTTCTTTGCGGACGGTCCAATACGCAGTCAAGGACTTGGTGGCCGAGCGCTGGATCTCCGTCGTGAAGCT
CAACGGCCCCGGCACCGTGTCGGCCTACGTGGTCAATGACCGCGTGGCGTGGGGCCAGCCCCGCGACCAG
TTGCGCCTGTCGGTGTTCAGTGCCGCCGTGGTGGTTGATCACGACGACCAGGACGAATCGCTGTTGGGGC
ATGGCGACCTGCGCCGCATCCCGACCCTGTATCCGGGCGAGCAGCAACTACCGACCGGCCCCGGCGAGGA
GCCGCCCAGCCAGCCCGGCATTCCGGGCATGGAACCAGACCTGCCAGCCTTGACCGAAACGGAGGAATGG
GAACGGCGCGGGCAGCAGCGCCTGCCGATGCCCGATGAGCCGTGTTTTCTGGACGATGGCGAGCCGTTGG
AGCCGCCGACACGGGTCACGCTGCCGCGCCGGTAGCACTTGGGTTGCGCAGCAACCCGTAAGTGCGCTGT
TCCAGACTATCGGCTGTAGCCGCCTCGCCGCCCTATACCTTGTCTGCCTCCCCGCGTTGCGTCGCGGTGC
ATGGAGCCGGGCCACCTCGACCTGAATGGAAGCCGGCGGCACCTCGCTAACGGATTCACCGTTTTTATCA
GGCTCTGGGAGGCAGAATAAATGATCATATCGTCAATTATTACCTCCACGGGGAGAGCCTGAGCAAACTG
GCCTCAGGCATTTGAGAAGCACACGGTCACACTGCTTCCGGTAGTCAATAAACCGGTAAACCAGCAATAG
ACATAAGCGGCTATTTAACGACCCTGCCCTGAACCGACGACCGGGTCGAATTTGCTTTCGAATTTCTGCC
ATTCATCCGCTTATTATCACTTATTCAGGCGTAGCAACCAGGCGTTTAAGGGCACCAATAACTGCCTTAA
AAAAATTACGCCCCGCCCTGCCACTCATCGCAGTACGGCCTATTGGTTAAAAAATGAGCTGATTTAACAA
AAATTTAACGCGAATTTTAACAAAATATTAACGCTTACAATTTCCATTCGCCATTCAGGCTGCGCAACTG
TTGGGAAGGGCGATCGGTGCGGGCCTCTTCGCTATTACGCCAGCTGGCGAAAGGGGGATGTGCTGCAAGG
CGATTAAGTTGGGTAACGCCAGGGTTTTCCCAGTCACGACGTTGTAAAACGACGGCCAGTGATTATCAAT
CCGTAAACAGGTCAAACATCAGTTGCCGCAACCAAATATTGGCTAGGTCCTTGTGGTACTTCGCATGCCA
GAACATGTTGATGGCTATTTCAGGCAAGACGACTGGGTGCGGCAAGGCGCTTAGGCCGAAGGGCTCTACG
CAGCAGTCGGCTAAACATATCGGCACAGTGGCGAGCAGATCGGTGCGCTGGAGGATGTGGCCAACGGCGG
CGAAGTGCGGCACTTCCAGACGGATGTCGCGCCGGATGCCGACCCGTGTCATGTACGTGTCCACCTCGCC
GTGGCCGGTGCCAGCGGCGATGACACGCACGTGGCCGTAGGAACAGAAGCGCTCCAGAGTCAGGGGTTCG
CGGGTGACTGGATGGTCCTTGCGACATAGGCACACGTAGTGATTCTGGAGCAGCCGGCGCTGAAAGAAGC
CAGTTTGCAGATTGGGAAGCAGGCCCACGGCCAAGTCCACGGTTCCGTTCTGCAAGGCCTGCATCAGGCT
CATCGAACTGTCGCGCACCGTACTGATCACGCAATTGGGGGCCTGGTGAGCCAGCGCATCCATCAGCCGC
GGCATGAAGTAGATCTCGCCAATGTCGGTCATGGCCAGGGTGAAGGTACGCTCGCTGGTCAGCGGATCGA
AGCTTTCATGGTGCTGTAGGGCGTTGCGCAGTGCGTGCATGGCCGAAGTGACGTGCTCGGCCAGATGCGC
GGCATAGGGTGTGGGTTCCATTCCCTGATGTGTGCGCACGAAGAGTGGGTCCTGTAGCGAGGTGCGCAGG
CGTTTCAGCGCATTGCTCACGGCAGGCTGGGTCAGGCCCAGGTTCTCCGCAGTGACAGAGACGCGTCTGT
CGACCAGCAACTGGTTGAACACCACCAGCAGGTTTAAATCAAGGTCACGCAGTTCCATGGATAGTTAAGT
CTTTTTCTTATAGGGGGTGGGCGCTATCATGCCATACCGCGAAAGGTTTTGCGCCATTCGATGGCGCGCC
GCCCAATTATTGAAGGCCTCCCTAACGGGGGGCCTTTTTTTGTTTCTGGTCTCCCGCTTAACGATCGTTG
GCTGGGGGCCTCGCTTGGGTTATTGCTGGTGCCCGGCCGGGCGCAATATTCATGTTGATGATTTATTATA
TATCGAGTGGTGTATTTATTTATATTGTTTGCTCCGTTACCGTTATTAACAGCTGTCACCGGATGTGCTT
TCCGGTCTGATGAGTCCGTGAGGACGAAACAGCCTCTACAAATAATTTTGTTTAAGAACTGGGAAGAGCG
CAGATTAAAGAGGAGAAATACTAGATGCGTAAAGGAGAAGAACTTTTCACTGGAGTTGTCCCAATTCTTG
TTGAATTAGATGGTGATGTTAATGGGCACAAATTTTCTGTCAGTGGAGAGGGTGAAGGTGATGCAACATA
CGGAAAACTTACCCTTAAATTTATTTGCACTACTGGAAAACTACCTGTTCCATGGCCAACACTTGTCACT
ACTTTCGGTTATGGTGTTCAATGCTTTGCGAGATACCCAGATCATATGAAACAGCATGACTTTTTCAAGA
GTGCCATGCCCGAAGGTTATGTACAGGAAAGAACTATATTTTTCAAAGATGACGGGAACTACAAGACACG
TGCTGAAGTCAAGTTTGAAGGTGATACCCTTGTTAATAGAATCGAGTTAAAAGGTATTGATTTTAAAGAA
GATGGAAACATTCTTGGACACAAATTGGAATACAACTATAACTCACACAATGTATACATCATGGCAGACA
AACAAAAGAATGGAATCAAAGTTAACTTCAAAATTAGACACAACATTGAAGATGGAAGCGTTCAACTAGC
AGACCATTATCAACAAAATACTCCAATTGGCGATGGCCCTGTCCTTTTACCAGACAACCATTACCTGTCC
ACACAATCTGCCCTTTCGAAAGATCCCAACGAAAAGAGAGACCACATGGTCCTTCTTGAGTTTGTAACAG
CTGCTGGGATTACACATGGCATGGATGAACTATACAAATAATAATACTAGTAGCGGCCGCTGCAGTCCGG
CAAAAAAGGGCAAGGTGTCACCACCCTGCCCTTTTTCTTTAAAACCGAAAAGATTACTTCGCGTTATGCA
GGCTTCCTCGCTCACTGACTCGCTGCGCTCGGTCGTTCGGCTGCGGCGAGCGGTATCAGCTCACTCAAAG
GCGGTAATGCTTTCCAGTCGGGAAACCTGTCGTGCCAGCTGCATTAATGAATCGGCCAACGCGCGGGGAG
AGGCGGTTTGCGTATTGGGCGCATGCATAAAAACTGTTGTAATTCATTAAGCATTCTGCCGACATGGAAG
CCATCACAAACGGCATGATGAACCTGAATCGCCAGCGGCATCAGCACCTTGTCGCCTTGCGTATAATATT
TGCCCATGGGGGTGGGCGAAGAACTCCAGCATGAGATCCCCGCGCTGGAGGATCATCCAGCCGGCGTCCC
GGAAAACGATTCCGAAGCCCAACCTTTCATAGAAGGCGGCGGTGGAATCGAAATCTCGTGATGGCAGGTT
GGGCGTCGCTTGGTCGGTCATTTCGAACCCCAGAGTCCCGCTCAGAAGAACTCGTCAAGAAGGCGATAGA
AGGCGATGCGCTGCGAATCGGGAGCGGCGATACCGTAAAGCACGAGGAAGCGGTCAGCCCATTCGCCGCC
AAGCTCTTCAGCAATATCACGGGTAGCCAACGCTATGTCCTGATAGCGGTCCGCCACACCCAGCCGGCCA
CAGTCGATGAATCCAGAAAAGCGGCCATTTTCCACCATGATATTCGGCAAGCAGGCATCGCCATGGGTCA
CGACGAGATCCTCGCCGTCGGGCATGCGCGCCTTGAGCCTGGCGAACAGTTCGGCTGGCGCGAGCCCCTG
ATGCTCTTCGTCCAGATCATCCTGATCGACAAGACCGGCTTCCATCCGAGTACGTGCTCGCTCGATGCGA
TGTTTCGCTTGGTGGTCGAATGGGCAGGTAGCCGGATCAAGCGTATGCAGCCGCCGCATTGCATCAGCCA
TGATGGATACTTTCTCGGCAGGAGCAAGGTGAGATGACAGGAGATCCTGCCCCGGCACTTCGCCCAATAG
CAGCCAGTCCCTTCCCGCTTCAGTGACAACGTCGAGCACAGCTGCGCAAGGAACGCCCGTCGTGGCCAGC
CACGATAGCCGCGCTGCCTCGTCCTGCAGTTCATTCAGGGCACCGGACAGGTCGGTCTTGACAAAAAGAA
CCGGGCGCCCCTGCGCTGACAGCCGGAACACGGCGGCATCAGAGCAGCCGATTGTCTGTTGTGCCCAGTC
ATAGCCGAATAGCCTCTCCACCCAAGCGGCCGGAGAACCTGCGTGCAATCCATCTTGTTCAATCATGCGA
AACGATCCTCATCCTGTCTCTTGATCAGATCTTGATCCCCTGCGCCATCAGATCCTTGGCGGCAAGAAAG
CCATCCAGTTTACTTTGCAGGGCTTCCCAACCTTACCAGAGGGCGCCCCAGCTGGCAATTCCGGTTCGCT
TGCTGTCCATAAAACCGCCCAGTCTAGCTATCGCCATGTAAGCCCACTGCAAGCTACCTGCTTTCTCTTT
GCGCTTGCGTTTTCCCTTGTCCAGATAGCCCAGTAGCTGACATTCATCCCAGGTGGCACTTTTCGTGGAA
ATGTGCGCGCCCGCGTTCCTGCTGGCGCTGGGCCTGTTTCTGGCGCTGGACTTCCCGCTGTTCCGTCAGC
AGCTTTTCGCCCACGGCCTTGATGATCGCGGCGGCCTTGGCCTGCATATCCCGATTCAACGGCCCCAGGG
CGTCCAGAACGGTCTTCAGGCGCTCCCGAAGGTCTCGGGCCGTCTCTTGGGCTTGATCGGCCTTCTTGCG
CATCTCACGCGCTCCTGCGGCGGCCTGTAGGGCAGGCTCATACCCCTGCCGAACCGCTTTTGTCAGCCGG
TCGGCCACGGCTTCCGGCGTCTCAACGCGCTTTGAGATTCCCAGCTTTTCGGCCAATCCCTGCGGTGCAT
AGGCGCGTGGCTCGACCGCTTGCGGGCTGATGGTGACGTGGCCCACTGGTGGCCGCTCCAGGGCCTCGTA
GAACGCCTGAATGCGCGTGTGACGTGCCTTGCTGCCCTCGATGCCCCGTTGCAGCCCTAGATCGGCCACA
GCGGCCGCAAACGTGGTCTGGTCGCGGGTCATCTGCGCTTTGTTGCCGATGAACTCCTTGGCCGACAGCC
TGCCGTCCTGCGTCAGCGGCACCACGAACGCGGTCATGTGCGGGCTGGTTTCGTCACGGTGGATGCTGGC
CGTCACGATGCGATCCGCCCCGTACTTGTCCGCCAGCCACTTGTGCGCCTTCTCGAAGAACGCCGCCTGC
TGTTCTTGGCTGGCCGACTTCCACCATTCCGGGCTGGCCGTCATGACGTACTCGACCGCCAACACAGCGT
CCTTGCGCCGCTTCTCTGGCAGCAACTCGCGCAGTCGGCCCATCGCTTCATCGGTGCTGCTGGCCGCCCA
GTGCTCGTTCTCTGGCGTCCTGCTGGCGTCAGCGTTGGGCGTCTCGCGCTCGCGGTAGGCGTGCTTGAGA
CTGGCCGCCACGTTGCCCATTTTCGCCAGCTTCTTGCATCGCATGATCGCGTATGCCGCCATGCCTGCCC
CTCCCTTTTGGTGTCCAACCGGCTCGACGGGGGCAGCGCAAGGCGGTGCCTCCGGCGGGCCACTCAATGC
TTGAGTATACTCACTAGACTTTGCTTCGCAAAGTAGTGACCGCCTACGGCGGCTGCGGCGCCCTACGGGC
TTGCTCTCAGGGCTTCGCCCTGCGCGGTCGCTGCGCTCCCTTGCCAGCCCGTGGATATGTGGACGATGGC
CGCGA
